>Addgene plasmid #143876 | TFORF0420 | addgene full sequence | sequence record 404554 | Addgene NGS Result
TTAATGTAGTCTTATGCAATACTCTTGTAGTCTTGCAACATGGTAACGATGAGTTAGCAACATGCCTTAC
AAGGAGAGAAAAAGCACCGTGCATGCCGATTGGTGGAAGTAAGGTGGTACGATCGTGCCTTATTAGGAAG
GCAACAGACGGGTCTGACATGGATTGGACGAACCACTGAATTGCCGCATTGCAGAGATATTGTATTTAAG
TGCCTAGCTCGATACATAAACGGGTCTCTCTGGTTAGACCAGATCTGAGCCTGGGAGCTCTCTGGCTAAC
TAGGGAACCCACTGCTTAAGCCTCAATAAAGCTTGCCTTGAGTGCTTCAAGTAGTGTGTGCCCGTCTGTT
GTGTGACTCTGGTAACTAGAGATCCCTCAGACCCTTTTAGTCAGTGTGGAAAATCTCTAGCAGTGGCGCC
CGAACAGGGACTTGAAAGCGAAAGGGAAACCAGAGGAGCTCTCTCGACGCAGGACTCGGCTTGCTGAAGC
GCGCACGGCAAGAGGCGAGGGGCGGCGACTGGTGAGTACGCCAAAAATTTTGACTAGCGGAGGCTAGAAG
GAGAGAGATGGGTGCGAGAGCGTCAGTATTAAGCGGGGGAGAATTAGATCGCGATGGGAAAAAATTCGGT
TAAGGCCAGGGGGAAAGAAAAAATATAAATTAAAACATATAGTATGGGCAAGCAGGGAGCTAGAACGATT
CGCAGTTAATCCTGGCCTGTTAGAAACATCAGAAGGCTGTAGACAAATACTGGGACAGCTACAACCATCC
CTTCAGACAGGATCAGAAGAACTTAGATCATTATATAATACAGTAGCAACCCTCTATTGTGTGCATCAAA
GGATAGAGATAAAAGACACCAAGGAAGCTTTAGACAAGATAGAGGAAGAGCAAAACAAAAGTAAGACCAC
CGCACAGCAAGCGGCCGCTGATCTTCAGACCTGGAGGAGGAGATATGAGGGACAATTGGAGAAGTGAATT
ATATAAATATAAAGTAGTAAAAATTGAACCATTAGGAGTAGCACCCACCAAGGCAAAGAGAAGAGTGGTG
CAGAGAGAAAAAAGAGCAGTGGGAATAGGAGCTTTGTTCCTTGGGTTCTTGGGAGCAGCAGGAAGCACTA
TGGGCGCAGCGTCAATGACGCTGACGGTACAGGCCAGACAATTATTGTCTGGTATAGTGCAGCAGCAGAA
CAATTTGCTGAGGGCTATTGAGGCGCAACAGCATCTGTTGCAACTCACAGTCTGGGGCATCAAGCAGCTC
CAGGCAAGAATCCTGGCTGTGGAAAGATACCTAAAGGATCAACAGCTCCTGGGGATTTGGGGTTGCTCTG
GAAAACTCATTTGCACCACTGCTGTGCCTTGGAATGCTAGTTGGAGTAATAAATCTCTGGAACAGATTTG
GAATCACACGACCTGGATGGAGTGGGACAGAGAAATTAACAATTACACAAGCTTAATACACTCCTTAATT
GAAGAATCGCAAAACCAGCAAGAAAAGAATGAACAAGAATTATTGGAATTAGATAAATGGGCAAGTTTGT
GGAATTGGTTTAACATAACAAATTGGCTGTGGTATATAAAATTATTCATAATGATAGTAGGAGGCTTGGT
AGGTTTAAGAATAGTTTTTGCTGTACTTTCTATAGTGAATAGAGTTAGGCAGGGATATTCACCATTATCG
TTTCAGACCCACCTCCCAACCCCGAGGGGACCCATGCATTGCATCTCAATTAGTCAGCAACCAGGTGTGG
AAAGTCCCCAGGCTCCCCAGCAGGCAGAAGTATGCAAAGCATGCGTCTCAATTAGTCAGCAACCATAGTC
CCGCCCCTAACTCCGCCCATCCCGCCCCTAACTCCGCCCAGTTCCGCCCATTCTCCGCCCCATGGCTGAC
TAATTTTTTTTATTTATGCAGAGGCCGAGGCCGCCTCGGCCTCTGAGCTATTCCAGAAGTAGTGAGGAGG
CTTTTTTGGAGGCCTAGGCTTTTGCAAAAAGCTTTCTAGAGGTACCACCGGAGCTTACCATGACCGAGTA
CAAGCCCACGGTGCGCCTCGCCACCCGCGACGACGTCCCCAGGGCCGTACGCACCCTCGCCGCCGCGTTC
GCCGACTACCCCGCCACGCGCCACACCGTCGATCCGGACCGCCACATCGAGCGGGTCACCGAGCTGCAAG
AACTCTTCCTCACGCGCGTCGGGCTCGACATCGGCAAGGTGTGGGTCGCGGACGACGGCGCCGCCGTGGC
GGTCTGGACCACGCCGGAGAGCGTCGAAGCGGGGGCGGTGTTCGCCGAGATCGGCCCGCGCATGGCCGAG
TTGAGCGGTTCCCGGCTGGCCGCGCAGCAACAGATGGAAGGCCTCCTGGCGCCGCACCGGCCCAAGGAGC
CCGCGTGGTTCCTGGCCACCGTCGGCGTCTCGCCCGACCACCAGGGCAAGGGTCTGGGCAGCGCCGTCGT
GCTCCCCGGAGTGGAGGCGGCCGAGCGCGCCGGGGTGCCCGCCTTCCTGGAGACCTCCGCGCCCCGCAAC
CTCCCCTTCTACGAGCGGCTCGGCTTCACCGTCACCGCCGACGTCGAGGTGCCCGAAGGACCGCGCACCT
GGTGCATGACCCGCAAGCCCGGTGCCAGTTAACGAATTCTAGATCTTGAGACAAATGGCAGTATTCATCC
ACAATTTTAAAAGAAAAGGGGGGATTGGGGGGTACAGTGCAGGGGAAAGAATAGTAGACATAATAGCAAC
AGACATACAAACTAAAGAATTACAAAAACAAATTACAAAAATTCAAAATTTTCGGGTTTATTACAGGGAC
AGCAGAGATCCACTTTGGCGCCGGCTCGAGGCCTGCAGGTGCAAAGATGGATAAAGTTTTAAACAGAGAG
GAATCTTTGCAGCTAATGGACCTTCTAGGTCTTGAAAGGAGTGGGAATTGGCTCCGGTGCCCGTCAGTGG
GCAGAGCGCACATCGCCCACAGTCCCCGAGAAGTTGGGGGGAGGGGTCGGCAATTGAACCGGTGCCTAGA
GAAGGTGGCGCGGGGTAAACTGGGAAAGTGATGTCGTGTACTGGCTCCGCCTTTTTCCCGAGGGTGGGGG
AGAACCGTATATAAGTGCAGTAGTCGCCGTGAACGTTCTTTTTCGCAACGGGTTTGCCGCCAGAACACAG
GTAAGTGCCGTGTGTGGTTCCCGCGGGCCTGGCCTCTTTACGGGTTATGGCCCTTGCGTGCCTTGAATTA
CTTCCACCTGGCTGCAGTACGTGATTCTTGATCCCGAGCTTCGGGTTGGAAGTGGGTGGGAGAGTTCGAG
GCCTTGCGCTTAAGGAGCCCCTTCGCCTCGTGCTTGAGTTGAGGCCTGGCCTGGGCGCTGGGGCCGCCGC
GTGCGAATCTGGTGGCACCTTCGCGCCTGTCTCGCTGCTTTCGATAAGTCTCTAGCCATTTAAAATTTTT
GATGACCTGCTGCGACGCTTTTTTTCTGGCAAGATAGTCTTGTAAATGCGGGCCAAGATCTGCACACTGG
TATTTCGGTTTTTGGGGCCGCGGGCGGCGACGGGGCCCGTGCGTCCCAGCGCACATGTTCGGCGAGGCGG
GGCCTGCGAGCGCGGCCACCGAGAATCGGACGGGGGTAGTCTCAAGCTGGCCGGCCTGCTCTGGTGCCTG
GCCTCGCGCCGCCGTGTATCGCCCCGCCCTGGGCGGCAAGGCTGGCCCGGTCGGCACCAGTTGCGTGAGC
GGAAAGATGGCCGCTTCCCGGCCCTGCTGCAGGGAGCTCAAAATGGAGGACGCGGCGCTCGGGAGAGCGG
GCGGGTGAGTCACCCACACAAAGGAAAAGGGCCTTTCCGTCCTCAGCCGTCGCTTCATGTGACTCCACGG
AGTACCGGGCGCCGTCCAGGCACCTCGATTAGTTCTCGAGCTTTTGGAGTACGTCGTCTTTAGGTTGGGG
GGAGGGGTTTTATGCGATGGAGTTTCCCCACACTGAGTGGGTGGAGACTGAAGTTAGGCCAGCTTGGCAC
TTGATGTAATTCTCCTTGGAATTTGCCCTTTTTGAGTTTGGATCTTGGTTCATTCTCAAGCCTCAGACAG
TGGTTCAAAGTTTTTTTCTTCCATTTCAGGTGTCGTGAGGCTAGCACCGCCACCATGGAAAACCTCCAGA
CAAATTTCTCCTTGGTTCAGGGCTCAACTAAAAAACTGAATGGGATGGGAGATGATGGCAGCCCCCCAGC
GAAAAAAATGATAACGGACATTCATGCAAATGGAAAAACGATAAACAAGGTGCCAACAGTTAAGAAGGAA
CACTTGGATGACTATGGAGAAGCACCAGTGGAAACTGATGGAGAGCATGTTAAGCGAACCTGTACTTCTG
TTCCTGAAACTTTGCATTTAAATCCCAGTTTGAAACACACATTGGCACAATTCCATTTAAGTAGTCAGAG
CTCGCTGGGTGGACCAGCAGCATTTTCTGCTCGGCATTCCCAAGAAAGCATGTCGCCTACTGTATTTCTG
CCTCTTCCATCACCTCAGGTTCTTCCTGGCCCATTGCTCATCCCTTCAGATAGCTCCACAGAACTCACTC
AGACTGTGTTGGAAGGGGAATCTATTTCTTGTTTTCAAGTTGGAGGAGAAAAGAGACTCTGTTTGCCCCA
AGTCTTAAATTCTGTTCTCCGAGAATTTACACTCCAGCAAATAAATACAGTGTGTGATGAACTGTACATA
TATTGTTCAAGGTGTACTTCAGACCAGCTTCATATCTTAAAGGTACTGGGCATACTTCCATTCAATGCCC
CATCCTGTGGGCTGATTACATTAACTGATGCACAAAGATTATGTAATGCTTTATTGCGGCCACGAACTTT
TCCTCAAAATGGTAGCGTACTTCCTGCTAAAAGCTCATTGGCCCAGTTAAAGGAAACTGGCAGTGCCTTT
GAAGTGGAGCATGAATGCCTAGGCAAATGTCAGGGTTTATTTGCACCCCAGTTTTATGTTCAGCCTGATG
CTCCGTGTATTCAATGTCTGGAGTGTTGTGGAATGTTTGCACCCCAGACGTTTGTGATGCATTCTCACAG
ATCACCTGACAAAAGAACTTGCCACTGGGGCTTTGAATCAGCTAAATGGCATTGCTATCTTCATGTGAAC
CAAAAATACTTAGGAACACCTGAAGAAAAGAAACTGAAGATAATTTTAGAAGAAATGAAGGAGAAGTTTA
GCATGAGAAGTGGAAAGAGAAATCAATCCAAGACAGATGCACCATCAGGAATGGAATTACAGTCATGGTA
TCCTGTTATAAAGCAGGAAGGTGACCATGTTTCTCAGACACATTCATTTTTACACCCCAGCTACTACTTA
TACATGTGTGATAAAGTGGTTGCCCCAAATGTGTCACTTACTTCTGCTGTATCCCAGTCTAAAGAGCTCA
CAAAGACAGAGGCAAATGCATCAATCTCAAATAATTCTACAAGTAAAAGGAAATCTGAGTCTGCCACTTG
CAACTTAGTCAGAGACATAAACAAAGTGGGAATTGGCCTTGTTGCTGCCGCTTCATCTCCGCTTCTTGTG
AAAGATGTCATTTGTGAGGATGATAAGGGAAAAATCATGGAAGAAGTAATGAGAACTTATTTAAAACAAC
AGGAAAAACTAAACTTGATTTTGCAAAAGAAGCAACAACTTCAGATGGAAGTAAAAATGTTGAGTAGTTC
AAAATCTATGAAGGAACTCACTGAAGAACAGCAGAATTTACAGAAAGAGCTTGAATCTTTGCAGAATGAA
CATGCTCAAAGAATGGAAGAATTTTATGTTGAACAGAAAGACTTAGAGAAAAAATTGGAGCAGATAATGA
AGCAAAAATGTACCTGTGACTCAAATTTAGAAAAAGACAAAGAGGCTGAATATGCAGGACAGTTGGCAGA
ACTGAGGCAGAGATTGGACCATGCTGAGGCCGATAGGCAAGAACTCCAAGATGAACTCAGACAGGAACGG
GAAGCAAGACAGAAGTTAGAGATGATGATAAAAGAGCTAAAGCTGCAAATTCTGAAATCATCAAAGACTG
CTAAAGAATAGTAATGAACTAGTCCGTAACTTGAAAGTATTTCGATTTCTTGGCTTTATATATCTTGTGG
AAAGGACGATAACTACGTTGATGGCTTATCCACACGCGTTAAGTCGACAATCAACCTCTGGATTACAAAA
TTTGTGAAAGATTGACTGGTATTCTTAACTATGTTGCTCCTTTTACGCTATGTGGATACGCTGCTTTAAT
GCCTTTGTATCATGCTATTGCTTCCCGTATGGCTTTCATTTTCTCCTCCTTGTATAAATCCTGGTTGCTG
TCTCTTTATGAGGAGTTGTGGCCCGTTGTCAGGCAACGTGGCGTGGTGTGCACTGTGTTTGCTGACGCAA
CCCCCACTGGTTGGGGCATTGCCACCACCTGTCAGCTCCTTTCCGGGACTTTCGCTTTCCCCCTCCCTAT
TGCCACGGCGGAACTCATCGCCGCCTGCCTTGCCCGCTGCTGGACAGGGGCTCGGCTGTTGGGCACTGAC
AATTCCGTGGTGTTGTCGGGGAAATCATCGTCCTTTCCTTGGCTGCTCGCCTGTGTTGCCACCTGGATTC
TGCGCGGGACGTCCTTCTGCTACGTCCCTTCGGCCCTCAATCCAGCGGACCTTCCTTCCCGCGGCCTGCT
GCCGGCTCTGCGGCCTCTTCCGCGTCTTCGCCTTCGCCCTCAGACGAGTCGGATCTCCCTTTGGGCCGCC
TCCCCGCGTCGACTTTAAGACCAATGACTTACAAGGCAGCTGTAGATCTTAGCCACTTTTTAAAAGAAAA
GGGGGGACTGGAAGGGCTAATTCACTCCCAACGAAGACAAGATCTGCTTTTTGCTTGTACTGGGTCTCTC
TGGTTAGACCAGATCTGAGCCTGGGAGCTCTCTGGCTAACTAGGGAACCCACTGCTTAAGCCTCAATAAA
GCTTGCCTTGAGTGCTTCAAGTAGTGTGTGCCCGTCTGTTGTGTGACTCTGGTAACTAGAGATCCCTCAG
ACCCTTTTAGTCAGTGTGGAAAATCTCTAGCAGTACGTATAGTAGTTCATGTCATCTTATTATTCAGTAT
TTATAACTTGCAAAGAAATGAATATCAGAGAGTGAGAGGAACTTGTTTATTGCAGCTTATAATGGTTACA
AATAAAGCAATAGCATCACAAATTTCACAAATAAAGCATTTTTTTCACTGCATTCTAGTTGTGGTTTGTC
CAAACTCATCAATGTATCTTATCATGTCTGGCTCTAGCTATCCCGCCCCTAACTCCGCCCATCCCGCCCC
TAACTCCGCCCAGTTCCGCCCATTCTCCGCCCCATGGCTGACTAATTTTTTTTATTTATGCAGAGGCCGA
GGCCGCCTCGGCCTCTGAGCTATTCCAGAAGTAGTGAGGAGGCTTTTTTGGAGGCCTAGGGACGTACCCA
ATTCGCCCTATAGTGAGTCGTATTACGCGCGCTCACTGGCCGTCGTTTTACAACGTCGTGACTGGGAAAA
CCCTGGCGTTACCCAACTTAATCGCCTTGCAGCACATCCCCCTTTCGCCAGCTGGCGTAATAGCGAAGAG
GCCCGCACCGATCGCCCTTCCCAACAGTTGCGCAGCCTGAATGGCGAATGGG
[124 nt withheld, positions 7613-7736]
C
[91 nt withheld, positions 7738-7828]
A
[49 nt withheld, positions 7830-7878]
CCTTTGACGTTGGAGTCCACGTTCTTT
[37 nt withheld, positions 7906-7942]
ACCCTATCTCGGTCTATTCTTTTGATTTATAAGGGATTTTGCCGATTTCGGCCTATTGGTTAAAAAATGA
GCTGATTTAACAAAAATTTAACGCGAATTTTAACAAAATATTAACGCTTACAATTTAGGTGGCACTTTTC
GGGGAAATGTGCGCGGAACCCCTATTTGTTTATTTTTCTAAATACATTCAAATATGTATCCGCTCATGAG
ACAATAACCCTGATAAATGCTTCAATAATATTGAAAAAGGAAGAGTATGAGTATTCAACATTTCCGTGTC
GCCCTTATTCCCTTTTTTGCGGCATTTTGCCTTCCTGTTTTTGCTCACCCAGAAACGCTGGTGAAAGTAA
AAGATGCTGAAGATCAGTTGGGTGCACGAGTGGGTTACATCGAACTGGATCTCAACAGCGGTAAGATCCT
TGAGAGTTTTCGCCCCGAAGAACGTTTTCCAATGATGAGCACTTTTAAAGTTCTGCTATGTGGCGCGGTA
TTATCCCGTATTGACGCCGGGCAAGAGCAACTCGGTCGCCGCATACACTATTCTCAGAATGACTTGGTTG
AGTACTCACCAGTCACAGAAAAGCATCTTACGGATGGCATGACAGTAAGAGAATTATGCAGTGCTGCCAT
AACCATGAGTGATAACACTGCGGCCAACTTACTTCTGACAACGATCGGAGGACCGAAGGAGCTAACCGCT
TTTTTGCACAACATGGGGGATCATGTAACTCGCCTTGATCGTTGGGAACCGGAGCTGAATGAAGCCATAC
CAAACGACGAGCGTGACACCACGATGCCTGTAGCAATGGCAACAACGTTGCGCAAACTATTAACTGGCGA
ACTACTTACTCTAGCTTCCCGGCAACAATTAATAGACTGGATGGAGGCGGATAAAGTTGCAGGACCACTT
CTGCGCTCGGCCCTTCCGGCTGGCTGGTTTATTGCTGATAAATCTGGAGCCGGTGAGCGTGGGTCTCGCG
GTATCATTGCAGCACTGGGGCCAGATGGTAAGCCCTCCCGTATCGTAGTTATCTACACGACGGGGAGTCA
GGCAACTATGGATGAACGAAATAGACAGATCGCTGAGATAGGTGCCTCACTGATTAAGCATTGGTAACTG
TCAGACCAAGTTTACTCATATATACTTTAGATTGATTTAAAACTTCATTTTTAATTTAAAAGGATCTAGG
TGAAGATCCTTTTTGATAATCTCATGACCAAAATCCCTTAACGTGAGTTTTCGTTCCACTGAGCGTCAGA
CCCCGTAGAAAAGATCAAAGGATCTTCTTGAGATCCTTTTTTTCTGCGCGTAATCTGCTGCTTGCAAACA
AAAAAACCACCGCTACCAGCGGTGGTTTGTTTGCCGGATCAAGAGCTACCAACTCTTTTTCCGAAGGTAA
CTGGCTTCAGCAGAGCGCAGATACCAAATACTGTTCTTCTAGTGTAGCCGTAGTTAGGCCACCACTTCAA
GAACTCTGTAGCACCGCCTACATACCTCGCTCTGCTAATCCTGTTACCAGTGGCTGCTGCCAGTGGCGAT
AAGTCGTGTCTTACCGGGTTGGACTCAAGACGATAGTTACCGGATAAGGCGCAGCGGTCGGGCTGAACGG
GGGGTTCGTGCACACAGCCCAGCTTGGAGCGAACGACCTACACCGAACTGAGATACCTACAGCGTGAGCT
ATGAGAAAGCGCCACGCTTCCCGAAGGGAGAAAGGCGGACAGGTATCCGGTAAGCGGCAGGGTCGGAACA
GGAGAGCGCACGAGGGAGCTTCCAGGGGGAAACGCCTGGTATCTTTATAGTCCTGTCGGGTTTCGCCACC
TCTGACTTGAGCGTCGATTTTTGTGATGCTCGTCAGGGGGGCGGAGCCTATGGAAAAACGCCAGCAACGC
GGCCTTTTTACGGTTCCTGGCCTTTTGCTGGCCTTTTGCTCACATGTTCTTTCCTGCGTTATCCCCTGAT
TCTGTGGATAACCGTATTACCGCCTTTGAGTGAGCTGATACCGCTCGCCGCAGCCGAACGACCGAGCGCA
GCGAGTCAGTGAGCGAGGAAGCGGAAGAGCGCCCAATACGCAAACCGCCTCTCCCCGCGCGTTGGCCGAT
TCATTAATGCAGCTGGCACGACAGGTTTCCCGACTGGAAAGCGGGCAGTGAGCGCAACGCAATTAATGTG
AGTTAGCTCACTCATTAGGCACCCCAGGCTTTACACTTTATGCTTCCGGCTCGTATGTTGTGTGGAATTG
TGAGCGGATAACAATTTCACACAGGAAACAGCTATGACCATGATTACGCCAAGCGCGCAATTAACCCTCA
CTAAAGGGAACAAAAGCTGGAGCTGCAAGC
Features (pLannotate 1.2.2; 31 found; start..end, strand, type, name):
      5..231     +  promoter       RSV promoter: Rous sarcoma virus enhancer/promoter
    232..412     +  LTR            5' LTR (truncated): truncated 5' long terminal repeat (LTR) from HIV-1
    459..584     +  misc_feature   HIV-1 Ψ: packaging signal of human immunodeficiency virus type 1
    568..931     +  CDS            HIV-1 gag (fragment): gag protein from human immunodeficiency virus 1; gag
   1077..1310    +  misc_feature   RRE: The Rev response element (RRE) of HIV-1 allows for Rev-dependent mRNA export from the nucleus to the cytoplasm.
   1687..1713    +  CDS            Rev (fragment): human immunodeficiency virus 1 (HIV-1) Rev protein; rev; enhances nuclear export of unspliced and incompletely spliced viral mRNAs
   1720..1743    +  promoter       SV40 promoter (fragment): SV40 early promoter
   1744..1815    +  promoter       SV40 promoter (fragment): SV40 enhancer and early promoter
   1839..1974    +  rep_origin     SV40 ori: SV40 origin of replication
   2020..2616    +  CDS            PuroR (fragment): puromycin N-acetyltransferase; pac from Streptomyces; confers resistance to puromycin
   2665..2782    +  misc_feature   cPPT/CTS: central polypurine tract and central termination sequence of HIV-1
   2847..2913    +  CDS            small t antigen (fragment): SV40 (simian virus 40) small t antigen
   2920..4098    +  promoter       EF-1α promoter: strong constitutive promoter for human elongation factor EF-1α
   4115..6028    +  CDS            SKIL (fragment): SKIL_HUMAN - Also known as SNO. Experimental evidence at protein level: Swiss-Prot protein existence level 1. May have regulatory role in cell division or differentiation in response to extracellular signals. From Homo sapiens (Human).
   6044..6097    +  promoter       U6 promoter (fragment): RNA polymerase III promoter for human U6 snRNA
   6139..6727    +  misc_feature   WPRE: woodchuck hepatitis virus posttranscriptional regulatory element
   6778..6797    +  misc_feature   cPPT/CTS (fragment): central polypurine tract and central termination sequence of HIV-1
   6799..7032    +  LTR            3' LTR (ΔU3): self-inactivating 3' long terminal repeat (LTR) from HIV-1
   7110..7231    +  polyA_signal   SV40 poly(A) signal: SV40 polyadenylation signal
   7271..7406    +  rep_origin     SV40 ori: SV40 origin of replication
   7427..7445    -  promoter       T7 promoter: promoter for bacteriophage T7 RNA polymerase
   7453..7608    +  CDS            lacZα (fragment): LacZα fragment of β-galactosidase; lacZ fragment
   7613..8041    +  rep_origin     f1 ori (sequence partly withheld): f1 bacteriophage origin of replication; arrow indicates direction of (+) strand synthesis
   8094..8198    +  promoter       AmpR promoter: bla
   8199..9059    +  CDS            AmpR: β-lactamase; bla; confers resistance to ampicillin, carbenicillin, and related antibiotics
   9230..9818    +  rep_origin     ori: high-copy-number ColE1/pMB1/pBR322/pUC origin of replication
  10001..10093   +  CDS            lacI (fragment): lac repressor; lacI; The lac repressor binds to the lac operator to inhibit transcription in E. coli. This inhibition can be relieved by adding lactose or isopropyl-β-D-thiogalactopyranoside (IPTG).
  10106..10127   +  protein_bind   CAP binding site: CAP binding activates transcription in the presence of cAMP. E. coli catabolite activator protein
  10142..10172   +  promoter       lac promoter: promoter for the E. coli lac operon
  10180..10196   +  protein_bind   lac operator: The lac repressor binds to the lac operator to inhibit transcription in E. coli. This inhibition can be relieved by adding lactose or isopropyl-β-D-thiogalactopyranoside (IPTG). lac repressor encoded by lacI
  10241..10259   +  promoter       T3 promoter: promoter for bacteriophage T3 RNA polymerase
