[The description below was written by a language model from this plasmid's Addgene catalogue record and pLannotate feature annotations shown in this document.]
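Description:
TFORF0420 is a lentiviral mammalian expression plasmid built on the pLX_TRC317 backbone and carrying the human transcription factor SKIL (also known as SNO or SnoN). It belongs to a barcoded collection of transcription factor ORF constructs. In each one the ORF is paired with a unique 24-bp barcode, so the factor can be identified by sequencing in pooled overexpression screens such as directed-differentiation screens. The ORF was made by gene synthesis and corresponds to a specific annotated SKIL transcript isoform. The barcode is not annotated as a separate feature in the table. In bacteria the plasmid replicates from a high-copy ColE1/pUC-type origin under ampicillin selection (AmpR), and it also carries an f1 origin. The depositor warns that recombination can occur, which is a common problem with LTR-containing plasmids.

The viral cassette follows a third-generation, self-inactivating design. An RSV promoter fused to a truncated HIV-1 5' LTR drives transcription of the genomic RNA in packaging cells. Downstream are the Ψ packaging signal with a partial gag sequence, the RRE for Rev-dependent nuclear export, and a cPPT/CTS element that aids nuclear import of the viral genome. The cassette ends in a ΔU3 3' LTR, followed by an SV40 polyadenylation signal. Inside the provirus, SV40 early promoter sequences precede a puromycin N-acetyltransferase gene for selecting transduced cells. A separate EF-1α promoter provides strong constitutive expression of the SKIL coding sequence. A WPRE downstream of the ORF enhances transcript stability and expression. Short annotated fragments of U6 promoter, small t antigen, lacZα and lacI appear to be backbone remnants rather than functional parts.
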