Addgene plasmid #143876: TFORF0420
Purpose: Lentiviral vector for overexpressing transcription factor ORFs with unique 24-bp barcodes. Barcodes facilitate identification of transcription factors in pooled screens.
Depositing lab: Feng Zhang. Depositing organization: Broad Institute. Publication: A transcription factor atlas of directed differentiation. Joung J, Ma S, Tay T, Geiger-Schuller KR, Kirchgatterer PC, Verdine VK, Guo B, Arias-Garcia MA, Allen WE, Singh A, Kuksenko O, Abudayyeh OO, Gootenberg JS, Fu Z, Macrae RK, Buenrostro JD, Regev A, Zhang F. Cell. 2023 Jan 5;186(1):209-229.e26. doi: 10.1016/j.cell.2022.11.026. PubMed 36608654.
Backbone
  Vector backbone: pLX_TRC317
  Backbone manufacturer: Broad Institute Genetic Perturbation Platform
  Backbone size w/o insert (bp): 8264
  Vector type: Mammalian Expression, Lentiviral
  Selectable markers: Puromycin
Growth in bacteria
  Bacterial resistance: Ampicillin, 100 μg/mL
  Growth temperature: 37°C
  Growth strain: NEB Stable
  Copy number: High Copy
Gene/Insert
  Gene/Insert name: SKIL
  Species: H. sapiens (human)
  Insert size (bp): 2018
  Entrez Gene: SKIL (a.k.a. SNO, SnoA, SnoI, SnoN)
  Promoter: EF1a
  Cloning method: Unknown
  Sequencing primers: 5′ GGGTGGAGACTGAAGTTAGGCCAG; 3′ CACATAGCGTAAAAGGAGCAACATAG
Terms and licenses: Academic/Nonprofit Terms; Industry Terms: Not Available to Industry
Depositor comments: NM_001145097,ENST00000413427 . The transcription factor ORF portion of this plasmid was synthesized by Genewiz. Please test multiple small colonies in case of plasmid recombination. To make this collection available in a timely manner, a portion of this collection was not fully sequenced by Addgene. If an Addgene verified full plasmid sequence is not available, please contact us prior to placing an order to request the full sequence.
How to cite: TFORF0420 was a gift from Feng Zhang (Addgene plasmid # 143876 ; http://n2t.net/addgene:143876 ; RRID:Addgene_143876)
