>Addgene plasmid #143876 | TFORF0420 | depositor partial sequence | sequence record 283755 | Insert
ACCGCCACCATGGAAAACCTCCAGACAAATTTCTCCTTGGTTCAGGGCTCAACTAAAAAACTGAATGGGA
TGGGAGATGATGGCAGCCCCCCAGCGAAAAAAATGATAACGGACATTCATGCAAATGGAAAAACGATAAA
CAAGGTGCCAACAGTTAAGAAGGAACACTTGGATGACTATGGAGAAGCACCAGTGGAAACTGATGGAGAG
CATGTTAAGCGAACCTGTACTTCTGTTCCTGAAACTTTGCATTTAAATCCCAGTTTGAAACACACATTGG
CACAATTCCATTTAAGTAGTCAGAGCTCGCTGGGTGGACCAGCAGCATTTTCTGCTCGGCATTCCCAAGA
AAGCATGTCGCCTACTGTATTTCTGCCTCTTCCATCACCTCAGGTTCTTCCTGGCCCATTGCTCATCCCT
TCAGATAGCTCCACAGAACTCACTCAGACTGTGTTGGAAGGGGAATCTATTTCTTGTTTTCAAGTTGGAG
GAGAAAAGAGACTCTGTTTGCCCCAAGTCTTAAATTCTGTTCTCCGAGAATTTACACTCCAGCAAATAAA
TACAGTGTGTGATGAACTGTACATATATTGTTCAAGGTGTACTTCAGACCAGCTTCATATCTTAAAGGTA
CTGGGCATACTTCCATTCAATGCCCCATCCTGTGGGCTGATTACATTAACTGATGCACAAAGATTATGTA
ATGCTTTATTGCGGCCACGAACTTTTCCTCAAAATGGTAGCGTACTTCCTGCTAAAAGCTCATTGGCCCA
GTTAAAGGAAACTGGCAGTGCCTTTGAAGTGGAGCATGAATGCCTAGGCAAATGTCAGGGTTTATTTGCA
CCCCAGTTTTATGTTCAGCCTGATGCTCCGTGTATTCAATGTCTGGAGTGTTGTGGAATGTTTGCACCCC
AGACGTTTGTGATGCATTCTCACAGATCACCTGACAAAAGAACTTGCCACTGGGGCTTTGAATCAGCTAA
ATGGCATTGCTATCTTCATGTGAACCAAAAATACTTAGGAACACCTGAAGAAAAGAAACTGAAGATAATT
TTAGAAGAAATGAAGGAGAAGTTTAGCATGAGAAGTGGAAAGAGAAATCAATCCAAGACAGATGCACCAT
CAGGAATGGAATTACAGTCATGGTATCCTGTTATAAAGCAGGAAGGTGACCATGTTTCTCAGACACATTC
ATTTTTACACCCCAGCTACTACTTATACATGTGTGATAAAGTGGTTGCCCCAAATGTGTCACTTACTTCT
GCTGTATCCCAGTCTAAAGAGCTCACAAAGACAGAGGCAAATGCATCAATCTCAAATAATTCTACAAGTA
AAAGGAAATCTGAGTCTGCCACTTGCAACTTAGTCAGAGACATAAACAAAGTGGGAATTGGCCTTGTTGC
TGCCGCTTCATCTCCGCTTCTTGTGAAAGATGTCATTTGTGAGGATGATAAGGGAAAAATCATGGAAGAA
GTAATGAGAACTTATTTAAAACAACAGGAAAAACTAAACTTGATTTTGCAAAAGAAGCAACAACTTCAGA
TGGAAGTAAAAATGTTGAGTAGTTCAAAATCTATGAAGGAACTCACTGAAGAACAGCAGAATTTACAGAA
AGAGCTTGAATCTTTGCAGAATGAACATGCTCAAAGAATGGAAGAATTTTATGTTGAACAGAAAGACTTA
GAGAAAAAATTGGAGCAGATAATGAAGCAAAAATGTACCTGTGACTCAAATTTAGAAAAAGACAAAGAGG
CTGAATATGCAGGACAGTTGGCAGAACTGAGGCAGAGATTGGACCATGCTGAGGCCGATAGGCAAGAACT
CCAAGATGAACTCAGACAGGAACGGGAAGCAAGACAGAAGTTAGAGATGATGATAAAAGAGCTAAAGCTG
CAAATTCTGAAATCATCAAAGACTGCTAAAGAATAGTAATGAACTAGTCCGTAACTTGAAAGTATTTCGA
TTTCTTGGCTTTATATATCTTGTGGAAAGGACGATAACTACGTTGATGGCTTATCCAC
