>Addgene plasmid #143876 | TFORF0420 | depositor partial sequence | sequence record 283756 | Barcode
TAACTACGTTGATGGCTTATCCAC
